Addgene plasmid #55177: PliaI
Purpose: Bacitracin-inducible promoter
Depositing lab: Thorsten Mascher. Depositing organization: Ludwig-Maximilians-Universitaet Muenchen (LMU). Publication: The Bacillus BioBrick Box: generation and evaluation of essential genetic building blocks for standardized work with Bacillus subtilis. Radeck J, Kraft K, Bartels J, Cikovic T, Durr F, Emenegger J, Kelterborn S, Sauer C, Fritz G, Gebhard S, Mascher T. J Biol Eng. 2013 Dec 2;7(1):29. doi: 10.1186/1754-1611-7-29. PubMed 24295448.
Backbone
  Vector backbone: pSB1C3
  Backbone manufacturer: iGEM
  Backbone size w/o insert (bp): 2070
  Total vector size (bp): 2227
  Vector type: Synthetic Biology ; Bacillus BioBrick Box
Growth in bacteria
  Bacterial resistance: Chloramphenicol, 25 μg/mL
  Growth temperature: 37°C
  Growth strain: DH5alpha
  Copy number: High Copy
Gene/Insert
  Gene/Insert name: liaI promoter
  Species: B. subtilis
  Insert size (bp): 209
  Promoter: liaI
  Cloning method: Restriction Enzyme; 5′ cloning site EcoRI (not destroyed); 3′ cloning site PstI (not destroyed)
  Sequencing primers: 5′ na
Terms and licenses: Academic/Nonprofit Terms; Industry Terms: Not Available to Industry
Depositor comments: Bacitracin-inducible promoter. For sequencing of insert, use the following primers: fwd: TGCCACCTGACGTCTAAG rev: ATTACCGCCTTTGAGTGA
How to cite: PliaI was a gift from Thorsten Mascher (Addgene plasmid # 55177 ; http://n2t.net/addgene:55177 ; RRID:Addgene_55177)
