[The description below was written by a language model from this plasmid's Addgene catalogue record and pLannotate feature annotations shown in this document.]
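Description:
PliaI is a BioBrick part plasmid from the Bacillus BioBrick Box, a set of standardized genetic building blocks for work with Bacillus subtilis. It carries the B. subtilis liaI promoter in the iGEM standard backbone pSB1C3. The backbone is an E. coli cloning and storage vector with a high-copy ColE1/pUC-type origin of replication and a chloramphenicol acetyltransferase (cat) gene, driven by its own promoter and followed by the lambda t0 terminator, for chloramphenicol selection. Additional terminators (a his operon terminator and a putative bacterial terminator) flank the cloning region and insulate the part from read-through transcription in the backbone. No Bacillus replication origin, integration arms or Bacillus-selectable marker are annotated, so this plasmid appears to serve as a source of the part rather than as a vector for direct use in B. subtilis.

The insert is listed as a 209 bp promoter fragment lying between the BioBrick prefix (the version for parts that do not begin with a start codon) and the universal BioBrick suffix, cloned with EcoRI and PstI sites that remain intact. This allows the promoter to be excised and combined with other parts by standard BioBrick assembly. The feature table has no specific promoter annotation here, but it does detect a short fragment matching B. subtilis yvqJ at the start of the insert, presumably neighbouring chromosomal sequence carried along with the promoter region. The liaI promoter is described as bacitracin-inducible, so it is suited to driving inducible expression of downstream genes or reporters once moved into a Bacillus vector. The deposited sequence (2,279 nt) is slightly longer than the catalogue total of 2,227 bp.
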