Features (pLannotate 1.2.2; 9 found; start..end, strand, type, name):
      2..59      +  terminator     his operon terminator: This putative transcriptin terminator from the E. coli his operon has a 2-bp deletion introduced during synthesis. Its efficiency has not been determined.
    254..842     -  rep_origin     ori: high-copy-number ColE1/pMB1/pBR322/pUC origin of replication
   1025..1119    -  terminator     lambda t0 terminator: transcription terminator from phage lambda
   1143..1799    -  CDS            cat: CAT_ECOLX - Experimental evidence at protein level: Swiss-Prot protein existence level 1. This enzyme is an effector of chloramphenicol resistance in bacteria. From Escherichia coli. This protein is used as a marker in many commonly used cloning vectors, such as pACYC184.
   1800..1897    -  promoter       cat promoter: promoter of the E. coli cat gene encoding chloramphenicol acetyltransferase
   1983..2026    -  terminator     bacterial terminator: putative bacterial transcription terminator
   2029..2050    +  misc_feature   BioBrick prefix: BioBrick prefix for parts that do not start with "ATG"
   2043..2108    +  CDS            yvqJ (fragment): YVQJ_BACSU - Protein inferred from homology: Swiss-Prot protein existence level 3. From Bacillus subtilis (strain 168).
   2260..1       +  misc_feature   BioBrick suffix (across the origin): universal suffix for all parts
>Addgene plasmid #55177 | PliaI | depositor full sequence | sequence record 86026 | PliaI sequence 2279 bps
GTCCGGCAAAAAAGGGCAAGGTGTCACCACCCTGCCCTTTTTCTTTAAAACCGAAAAGATTACTTCGCGT
TATGCAGGCTTCCTCGCTCACTGACTCGCTGCGCTCGGTCGTTCGGCTGCGGCGAGCGGTATCAGCTCAC
TCAAAGGCGGTAATACGGTTATCCACAGAATCAGGGGATAACGCAGGAAAGAACATGTGAGCAAAAGGCC
AGCAAAAGGCCAGGAACCGTAAAAAGGCCGCGTTGCTGGCGTTTTTCCACAGGCTCCGCCCCCCTGACGA
GCATCACAAAAATCGACGCTCAAGTCAGAGGTGGCGAAACCCGACAGGACTATAAAGATACCAGGCGTTT
CCCCCTGGAAGCTCCCTCGTGCGCTCTCCTGTTCCGACCCTGCCGCTTACCGGATACCTGTCCGCCTTTC
TCCCTTCGGGAAGCGTGGCGCTTTCTCATAGCTCACGCTGTAGGTATCTCAGTTCGGTGTAGGTCGTTCG
CTCCAAGCTGGGCTGTGTGCACGAACCCCCCGTTCAGCCCGACCGCTGCGCCTTATCCGGTAACTATCGT
CTTGAGTCCAACCCGGTAAGACACGACTTATCGCCACTGGCAGCAGCCACTGGTAACAGGATTAGCAGAG
CGAGGTATGTAGGCGGTGCTACAGAGTTCTTGAAGTGGTGGCCTAACTACGGCTACACTAGAAGAACAGT
ATTTGGTATCTGCGCTCTGCTGAAGCCAGTTACCTTCGGAAAAAGAGTTGGTAGCTCTTGATCCGGCAAA
CAAACCACCGCTGGTAGCGGTGGTTTTTTTGTTTGCAAGCAGCAGATTACGCGCAGAAAAAAAGGATCTC
AAGAAGATCCTTTGATCTTTTCTACGGGGTCTGACGCTCAGTGGAACGAAAACTCACGTTAAGGGATTTT
GGTCATGAGATTATCAAAAAGGATCTTCACCTAGATCCTTTTAAATTAAAAATGAAGTTTTAAATCAATC
TAAAGTATATATGAGTAAACTTGGTCTGACAGCTCGAGGCTTGGATTCTCACCAATAAAAAACGCCCGGC
GGCAACCGAGCGTTCTGAACAAATCCAGATGGAGTTCTGAGGTCATTACTGGATCTATCAACAGGAGTCC
AAGCGAGCTCGATATCAAATTACGCCCCGCCCTGCCACTCATCGCAGTACTGTTGTAATTCATTAAGCAT
TCTGCCGACATGGAAGCCATCACAAACGGCATGATGAACCTGAATCGCCAGCGGCATCAGCACCTTGTCG
CCTTGCGTATAATATTTGCCCATGGTGAAAACGGGGGCGAAGAAGTTGTCCATATTGGCCACGTTTAAAT
CAAAACTGGTGAAACTCACCCAGGGATTGGCTGAGACGAAAAACATATTCTCAATAAACCCTTTAGGGAA
ATAGGCCAGGTTTTCACCGTAACACGCCACATCTTGCGAATATATGTGTAGAAACTGCCGGAAATCGTCG
TGGTATTCACTCCAGAGCGATGAAAACGTTTCAGTTTGCTCATGGAAAACGGTGTAACAAGGGTGAACAC
TATCCCATATCACCAGCTCACCGTCTTTCATTGCCATACGAAATTCCGGATGAGCATTCATCAGGCGGGC
AAGAATGTGAATAAAGGCCGGATAAAACTTGTGCTTATTTTTCTTTACGGTCTTTAAAAAGGCCGTAATA
TCCAGCTGAACGGTCTGGTTATAGGTACATTGAGCAACTGACTGAAATGCCTCAAAATGTTCTTTACGAT
GCCATTGGGATATATCAACGGTGGTATATCCAGTGATTTTTTTCTCCATTTTAGCTTCCTTAGCTCCTGA
AAATCTCGATAACTCAAAAAATACGCCCGGTAGTGATCTTATTTCATTATGGTGAAAGTTGGAACCTCTT
ACGTGCCCGATCAACTCGAGTGCCACCTGACGTCTAAGAAACCATTATTATCATGACATTAACCTATAAA
AATAGGCGTATCACGAGGCAGAATTTCAGATAAAAAAAATCCTTAGCTTTCGCTAAGGATGATTTCTGGA
ATTCGCGGCCGCTTCTAGAGATTGGCCAAAGCAGAAAGGTCCGACCTAATTAAAGAAAGGGAAGCAAGTG
TTCATCTGTAAAGGGTTTTAAAACGCCATGCCTCGTGCATGGCGTTTTTTTGTGCCAATGGGTCCGGTGC
GAGATACGACTCCGGTCTTATATAAAAATCAATCTCTGATTCGTTTTGCATATCTTCCAACTTGTATAAG
ATGAAGACAAGGAAAACGATACTAGTAGCGGCCGCTGCA
