>Addgene plasmid #55177 | PliaI | addgene partial sequence | sequence record 92171 | ASK-FN2 5'-CGGCCTTTTTACGGTTCCTG-3'
ATGTTCTTTCCTGCGTTATCCCCTGATTCTGTGGATAACCGTATTACCGCCTTTGAGTGAGCTGATACCG
CTCGCCGCAGCCGAACGACCGAGCGCAGCGAGTCAGTGAGCGAGGAAGCCTGCATAACGCGAAGTAATCT
TTTCGGTTTTAAAGAAAAAGGGCAGGGTGGTGACACCTTGCCCTTTTTTGCCGGACTGCAGCGGCCGCTA
CTAGTATCGTTTTCCTTGTCTTCATCTTATACAAGTTGGAAGATATGCAAAACGAATCAGAGATTGATTT
TTATATAAGACCGGAGTCGTATCTCGCACCGGACCCATTGGCACAAAAAAACGCCATGCACGAGGCATGG
CGTTTTAAAACCCTTTACAGATGAACACTTGCTTCCCTTTCTTTAATTAGGTCGGACCTTTCTGCTTTGG
CCAATCTCTAGAAGCGGCCGCGAATTCCAGAAATCATCCTTAGCGAAAGCTAAGGATTTTTTTTATCTGA
AATTCTGCCTCGTGATACGCCTATTTTTATAGGTTAATGTCATGATAATAATGGTTTCTTAGACGTCAGG
TGGCACTCGAGTTGATCGGGCACGTAAGAGGTTCCAACTTTCACCATAATGAAATAAGATCACTACCGGG
CGTATTTTTTGAGTTATCGAGATTTTCAGGAGCTAAGGAAGCTAAAATGGAGAAAAAAATCACTGGATAT
ACCACCGTTGATATATCCCAATGGCATCGTAAAGAACATTTTGAGGCATTTCAGTCAGTTGCTCAATGTA
CCTATAACCAGACCGTTCAGCTGGATATTACGGCCTTTTTAAAGACCGTAAAGAAAAATAAGCACAAGTT
TTATCCGGCC
